Addgene plasmid #54496: mTagBFP-Lifeact-7
Purpose: (Empty Backbone) Localization: Actin, Excitation: 399, Emission: 456
Depositing lab: Michael Davidson.
Backbone
  Vector backbone: mTagBFP-Lifeact
  Backbone size w/o insert (bp): 4800
  Vector type: Mammalian Expression
  Selectable markers: Neomycin (select with G418)
  Backbone size (bp): 4800
  Tag / fusion protein: mTagBFP (C terminal on backbone)
Growth in bacteria
  Bacterial resistance: Kanamycin, 50 μg/mL
  Growth temperature: 37°C
  Growth strain: DH5alpha
  Copy number: High Copy
Gene/Insert
  Gene/Insert name: Lifeact-mTagBFP
  Tag / fusion protein: mTagBFP (C terminal on backbone)
Terms and licenses: Academic/Nonprofit Terms; Industry Terms
Depositor comments: . Excitation = 399; Emission = 456
How to cite: mTagBFP-Lifeact-7 was a gift from Michael Davidson (Addgene plasmid # 54496 ; http://n2t.net/addgene:54496 ; RRID:Addgene_54496)
