[The description below was written by a language model from this plasmid's Addgene catalogue record.]
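Description:
mTagBFP-Lifeact-7 is a mammalian expression plasmid of about 4.8 kb that encodes a fluorescent marker for filamentous actin. The payload is a fusion of Lifeact, a short actin-binding peptide widely used to label F-actin, with the blue fluorescent protein mTagBFP placed at the C terminus of the fusion, so that Lifeact sits upstream of the fluorophore. The record gives an excitation maximum of 399 nm and an emission maximum of 456 nm for the reporter and lists the expected localization as actin. Although the entry is catalogued as an empty backbone, the Lifeact-mTagBFP fusion is named as the insert, so the plasmid is a ready-to-use localization construct rather than a bare cloning vector. The "7" in the name is not explained in the record.

The plasmid is maintained in E. coli as a high-copy construct under kanamycin selection, and it carries a neomycin resistance marker that allows G418 selection of transfected mammalian cells, which makes stable line generation possible as well as transient expression. The record does not state the promoter driving the fusion, the origin of replication, the polyadenylation signal or the linker between Lifeact and mTagBFP, and no feature table is provided to confirm these elements. The construct is typically used for live-cell or fixed-cell imaging of the actin cytoskeleton, such as stress fibres, lamellipodia and other F-actin structures. Its blue emission makes it convenient to combine with green, yellow or red fluorescent fusion proteins in multicolour experiments.
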