>Addgene plasmid #54496 | mTagBFP-Lifeact-7 | depositor partial sequence | sequence record 84893 | insert sequence
AAAATGTCGTAACAACTCCGCCCCCATTGACGCAAATGGGCGGTAGGCGTGTACGGTGGGAGGTCTATAT
AAGCAGAGCTGGTTTAGTGAACCGTCAGATCCGCTAGCGCCACCATGGGCGTGGCCGACTTGATCAAGAA
GTTCGAGTCCATCTCCAAGGAGGAGGGGGATCCACCGGTCGCCACCATGAGCGAGCTGATTAAGGAGAAC
ATGCACATGAAGCTGTACATGGAGGGCACCGTGGACAACCATCACTTCAAGTGCACATCCGAGGGCGAAG
GCAAGCCCTACGAGGGCACCCAGACCATGAGAATCAAGGTGGTCGAGGGCGGCCCTCTCCCCTTCGCCTT
CGACATCCTGGCTACTAGCTTCCTCTACGGCAGCAAGACCTTCATCAACCACACCCAGGGCATCCCCGAC
TTCTTCAAGCAGTCCTTCCCTGAGGGCTTCACATGGGAGAGAGTCACCACATACGAAGACGGGGGCGTGC
TGACCGCTACCCAGGACACCAGCCTCCAGGACGGCTGCCTCATCTACAACGTCAAGATCAGAGGGGTGAA
CTTCACATCCAACGGCCCTGTGATGCAGAAGAAAACACTCGGCTGGGAGGCCTTCACCGAGACGCTGTAC
CCCGCTGACGGCGGCCTGGAAGGCAGAAACGACATGGCCCTGAAGCTCGTGGGCGGGAGCCATCTGATCG
CAAACATCAAGACCACATATAGATCCAAGAAACCCGCTAAGAACCTCAAGATGCCTGGCGTCTACTATGT
GGACTACAGACTGGAAAGAATCAAGGAGGCCAACAACGAGACCTACGTCGAGCAGCACGAGGTGGCAGTG
GCCAGATACTGCGACCTCCCTAGCAAACTGGGGCACAAGCTTAATTAAAGCGGCCGCGACTCTAGATCAT
AATCAGCCATACCACATTTGTAGAGGTTTTACTTGCTTTAAAAAAACCTCCCACACCTCCCCCCTGAACC
TGAAACATAAAATG
