>Addgene plasmid #54496 | mTagBFP-Lifeact-7 | addgene partial sequence | sequence record 90699 | CMV-F 5'-CGCAAATGGGCGGTAGGCGTG-3'
GAGCTGGTTTAGTGAACCGTCAGATCCGCTAGCGCCACCATGGGCGTGGCCGACTTGATCAAGAAGTTCG
AGTCCATCTCCAAGGAGGAGGGGGATCCACCGGTCGCCACCATGAGCGAGCTGATTAAGGAGAACATGCA
CATGAAGCTGTACATGGAGGGCACCGTGGACAACCATCACTTCAAGTGCACATCCGAGGGCGAAGGCAAG
CCCTACGAGGGCACCCAGACCATGAGAATCAAGGTGGTCGAGGGCGGCCCTCTCCCCTTCGCCTTCGACA
TCCTGGCTACTAGCTTCCTCTACGGCAGCAAGACCTTCATCAACCACACCCAGGGCATCCCCGACTTCTT
CAAGCAGTCCTTCCCTGAGGGCTTCACATGGGAGAGAGTCACCACATACGAAGACGGGGGCGTGCTGACC
GCTACCCAGGACACCAGCCTCCAGGACGGCTGCCTCATCTACAACGTCAAGATCAGAGGGGTGAACTTCA
CATCCAACGGCCCTGTGATGCAGAAGAAAACACTCGGCTGGGAGGCCTTCACCGAGACGCTGTACCCCGC
TGACGGCGGCCTGGAAGGCAGAAACGACATGGCCCTGAAGCTCGTGGGCGGGAGCCATCTGATCGCAAAC
ATCAAGACCACATATAGATCCAAGAAACCCGCTAAGAACCTCAAGATGCCTGGCGTCTACTATGTGGACT
ACAGACTGGAAAGAATCAAGGAGGCCAACAACGAGACCTACGTCGAGCAGCACGAGGTGGCAGTGGCCAG
ATACTGCGACCTCCCTAGCAAACTGGGGCACAAGCTTAATTAAAGCGGCCGCGACTCTAGATCATAATCA
GC
